>Addgene plasmid #204864 | pRK5 BMPS BMPS-TEV-6xHis | addgene full sequence | sequence record 444257 | Addgene NGS Result
TTCGAGCTCGCCCGACATTGATTATTGACTAGTTATTAATAGTAATCAATTACGGGGTCATTAGTTCATA
GCCCATATATGGAGTTCCGCGTTACATAACTTACGGTAAATGGCCCGCCTGGCTGACCGCCCAACGACCC
CCGCCCATTGACGTCAATAATGACGTATGTTCCCATAGTAACGCCAATAGGGACTTTCCATTGACGTCAA
TGGGTGGAGTATTTACGGTAAACTGCCCACTTGGCAGTACATCAAGTGTATCATATGCCAAGTACGCCCC
CTATTGACGTCAATGACGGTAAATGGCCCGCCTGGCATTATGCCCAGTACATGACCTTATGGGACTTTCC
TACTTGGCAGTACATCTACGTATTAGTCATCGCTATTACCATGGTGATGCGGTTTTGGCAGTACATCAAT
GGGCGTGGATAGCGGTTTGACTCACGGGGATTTCCAAGTCTCCACCCCATTGACGTCAATGGGAGTTTGT
TTTGGCACCAAAATCAACGGGACTTTCCAAAATGTCGTAACAACTCCGCCCCATTGACGCAAATGGGCGG
TAGGCGTGTACGGTGGGAGGTCTATATAAGCAGAGCTCGTTTAGTGAACCGTCAGATCGCCTGGAGACGC
CATCCACGCTGTTTTGACCTCCATAGAAGACACCGGGACCGATCCAGCCTCCGCGGCCGGGAACGGTGCA
TTGGAACGCGGATTCCCCGTGCCAAGAGTGACGTAAGTACCGCCTATAGAGTCTATAGGCCCACCCCCTT
GGCTTCGTTAGAACGCGGCTACAATTAATACATAACCTTATGTATCATACACATACGATTTAGGTGACAC
TATAGAATAACATCCACTTTGCCTTTCTCTCCACAGGTGTCCACTCCCAGGTCCAACTGCACCTCGGTTC
TATCGATTGAATTCACCATGGCTCAGGAGGTTGATACCGCACAAGGAGCCGAGATGCGACGCGGTGCAGG
AGCCGCCAGAGGCAGGGCGTCTTGGTGCTGGGCCCTTGCACTGCTTTGGCTTGCCGTGGTGCCTGGGTGG
TCACGGGTTAGCGGAATTCCCTCCCGGCGCCACTGGCCTGTGCCATATAAGCGGTTCGACTTTCGACCTA
AGCCAGACCCTTATTGCCAAGCCAAATACACCTTCTGCCCCACCGGCTCTCCCATTCCAGTGATGGAGGG
GGACGATGATATCGAAGTGTTCAGGCTCCAGGCTCCAGTCTGGGAATTCAAGTACGGAGACTTGCTGGGG
CATCTCAAAATTATGCATGACGCGATCGGATTTCGGTCTACTCTCACGGGAAAAAATTATACCATGGAAT
GGTATGAGCTCTTCCAACTCGGGAATTGCACTTTTCCTCATTTGAGGCCAGAGATGGATGCACCCTTCTG
GTGTAACCAAGGCGCTGCCTGCTTTTTCGAGGGAATAGACGATGTGCATTGGAAGGAGAATGGGACATTG
GTGCAGGTGGCTACCATTAGCGGCAATATGTTTAATCAGATGGCTAAATGGGTGAAGCAGGACAACGAAA
CGGGTATTTACTATGAGACCTGGAACGTGAAAGCATCCCCTGAGAAGGGCGCTGAGACATGGTTCGACTC
TTATGACTGCAGCAAGTTCGTTCTCAGGACTTTCAATAAACTTGCAGAGTTTGGGGCCGAGTTTAAGAAC
ATCGAGACAAATTACACCCGCATATTCCTGTACTCAGGCGAGCCCACATATCTGGGAAACGAGACGTCCG
TATTTGGCCCAACAGGCAACAAGACGCTGGGCTTGGCCATCAAACGGTTCTATTATCCTTTCAAGCCCCA
TTTACCCACAAAGGAATTCCTGCTGTCTCTTCTCCAGATCTTTGATGCAGTGATCGTGCACAAGCAATTT
TATTTGTTTTATAACTTTGAGTACTGGTTTCTGCCAATGAAGTTCCCATTCATTAAAATTACATACGAGG
AGATCCCTCTTCCGATCCGAAACAAGACCCTTAGCGGCCTCGGAGGGGGAGGAAGTCTTCCAGAAACTGG
AGAGAATCTGTACTTCCAGTCCCATCACCACCACCACCATTAGGCGGCCGCTAAGTAAGTAAGGATCCCC
AGCTTGGCCGCCATGGCCCAACTTGTTTATTGCAGCTTATAATGGTTACAAATAAAGCAATAGCATCACA
AATTTCACAAATAAAGCATTTTTTTCACTGCATTCTAGTTGTGGTTTGTCCAAACTCATCAATGTATCTT
ATCATGTCTGGATCGGGAATTAATTCGGCGCAGCACCATGGCCTGAAATAACCTCTGAAAGAGGAACTTG
GTTAGGTACCTTCTGAGGCGGAAAGAACCAGCTGTGGAATGTGTGTCAGTTAGGGTGTGGAAAGTCCCCA
GGCTCCCCAGCAGGCAGAAGTATGCAAAGCATGCATCTCAATTAGTCAGCAACCAGGTGTGGAAAGTCCC
CAGGCTCCCCAGCAGGCAGAAGTATGCAAAGCATGCATCTCAATTAGTCAGCAACCATAGTCCCGCCCCT
AACTCCGCCCATCCCGCCCCTAACTCCGCCCAGTTCCGCCCATTCTCCGCCCCATGGCTGACTAATTTTT
TTTATTTATGCAGAGGCCGAGGCCGCCTCGGCCTCTGAGCTATTCCAGAAGTAGTGAGGAGGCTTTTTTG
GAGGCCTAGGCTTTTGCAAAAAGCTGTTAACAGCTTGGCACTGGCCGTCGTTTTACAACGTCGTGACTGG
GAAAACCCTGGCGTTACCCAACTTAATCGCCTTGCAGCACATCCCCCTTTCGCCAGCTGGCGTAATAGCG
AAGAGGCCCGCACCGATCGCCCTTCCCAACAGTTGCGCAGCCTGAATGGCGAATGGCGCCTGATGCGGTA
TTTTCTCCTTACGCATCTGTGCGGTATTTCACACCGCATA
[142 nt withheld, positions 2911-3052]
C
[141 nt withheld, positions 3054-3194]
CCTTTGACGTTGGAGTCCACGTTCTTT
[37 nt withheld, positions 3222-3258]
ACCCTATCTCGGGCTATTCTTTTGATTTATAAGGGATTTTGCCGATTTCGGCCTATTGGTTAAAAAATGA
GCTGATTTAACAAAAATTTAACGCGAATTTTAACAAAATATTAACGTTTACAATTTTATGGTGCACTCTC
AGTACAATCTGCTCTGATGCCGCATAGTTAAGCCAGCCCCGACACCCGCCAACACCCGCTGACGCGCCCT
GACGGGCTTGTCTGCTCCCGGCATCCGCTTACAGACAAGCTGTGACCGTCTCCGGGAGCTGCATGTGTCA
GAGGTTTTCACCGTCATCACCGAAACGCGCGAGACGAAAGGGCCTCGTGATACGCCTATTTTTATAGGTT
AATGTCATGATAATAATGGTTTCTTAGACGTCAGGTGGCACTTTTCGGGGAAATGTGCGCGGAACCCCTA
TTTGTTTATTTTTCTAAATACATTCAAATATGTATCCGCTCATGAGACAATAACCCTGATAAATGCTTCA
ATAATATTGAAAAAGGAAGAGTATGAGTATTCAACATTTCCGTGTCGCCCTTATTCCCTTTTTTGCGGCA
TTTTGCCTTCCTGTTTTTGCTCACCCAGAAACGCTGGTGAAAGTAAAAGATGCTGAAGATCAGTTGGGTG
CACGAGTGGGTTACATCGAACTGGATCTCAACAGCGGTAAGATCCTTGAGAGTTTTCGCCCCGAAGAACG
TTTTCCAATGATGAGCACTTTTAAAGTTCTGCTATGTGGCGCGGTATTATCCCGTATTGACGCCGGGCAA
GAGCAACTCGGTCGCCGCATACACTATTCTCAGAATGACTTGGTTGAGTACTCACCAGTCACAGAAAAGC
ATCTTACGGATGGCATGACAGTAAGAGAATTATGCAGTGCTGCCATAACCATGAGTGATAACACTGCGGC
CAACTTACTTCTGACAACGATCGGAGGACCGAAGGAGCTAACCGCTTTTTTGCACAACATGGGGGATCAT
GTAACTCGCCTTGATCGTTGGGAACCGGAGCTGAATGAAGCCATACCAAACGACGAGCGTGACACCACGA
TGCCTGTAGCAATGGCAACAACGTTGCGCAAACTATTAACTGGCGAACTACTTACTCTAGCTTCCCGGCA
ACAATTAATAGACTGGATGGAGGCGGATAAAGTTGCAGGACCACTTCTGCGCTCGGCCCTTCCGGCTGGC
TGGTTTATTGCTGATAAATCTGGAGCCGGTGAGCGTGGGTCTCGCGGTATCATTGCAGCACTGGGGCCAG
ATGGTAAGCCCTCCCGTATCGTAGTTATCTACACGACGGGGAGTCAGGCAACTATGGATGAACGAAATAG
ACAGATCGCTGAGATAGGTGCCTCACTGATTAAGCATTGGTAACTGTCAGACCAAGTTTACTCATATATA
CTTTAGATTGATTTAAAACTTCATTTTTAATTTAAAAGGATCTAGGTGAAGATCCTTTTTGATAATCTCA
TGACCAAAATCCCTTAACGTGAGTTTTCGTTCCACTGAGCGTCAGACCCCGTAGAAAAGATCAAAGGATC
TTCTTGAGATCCTTTTTTTCTGCGCGTAATCTGCTGCTTGCAAACAAAAAAACCACCGCTACCAGCGGTG
GTTTGTTTGCCGGATCAAGAGCTACCAACTCTTTTTCCGAAGGTAACTGGCTTCAGCAGAGCGCAGATAC
CAAATACTGTTCTTCTAGTGTAGCCGTAGTTAGGCCACCACTTCAAGAACTCTGTAGCACCGCCTACATA
CCTCGCTCTGCTAATCCTGTTACCAGTGGCTGCTGCCAGTGGCGATAAGTCGTGTCTTACCGGGTTGGAC
TCAAGACGATAGTTACCGGATAAGGCGCAGCGGTCGGGCTGAACGGGGGGTTCGTGCACACAGCCCAGCT
TGGAGCGAACGACCTACACCGAACTGAGATACCTACAGCGTGAGCTATGAGAAAGCGCCACGCTTCCCGA
AGGGAGAAAGGCGGACAGGTATCCGGTAAGCGGCAGGGTCGGAACAGGAGAGCGCACGAGGGAGCTTCCA
GGGGGAAACGCCTGGTATCTTTATAGTCCTGTCGGGTTTCGCCACCTCTGACTTGAGCGTCGATTTTTGT
GATGCTCGTCAGGGGGGCGGAGCCTATGGAAAAACGCCAGCAACGCGGCCTTTTTACGGTTCCTGGCCTT
TTGCTGGCCTTTTGCTCACATGTTCTTTCCTGCGTTATCCCCTGATTCTGTGGATAACCGTATTACCGCC
TTTGAGTGAGCTGATACCGCTCGCCGCAGCCGAACGACCGAGCGCAGCGAGTCAGTGAGCGAGGAAGCGG
AAGAGCGCCCAATACGCAAACCGCCTCTCCCCGCGCGTTGGCCGATTCATTAATGCAGCTGGCACGACAG
GTTTCCCGACTGGAAAGCGGGCAGTGAGCGCAACGCAATTAATGTGAGTTAGCTCACTCATTAGGCACCC
CAGGCTTTACACTTTATGCTTCCGGCTCGTATGTTGTGTGGAATTGTGAGCGGATAACAATTTCACACAG
GAAACAGCTATGACATGATTACGAATTAA
Features (pLannotate 1.2.2; 20 found; start..end, strand, type, name):
     14..393     +  enhancer       CMV enhancer: human cytomegalovirus immediate early enhancer
    394..597     +  promoter       CMV promoter: human cytomegalovirus (CMV) immediate early promoter
    733..776     +  intron         CMV intron (fragment): modified intron A from human cytomegalovirus
    828..846     +  promoter       SP6 promoter: promoter for bacteriophage SP6 RNA polymerase
    850..887     +  CDS            IgH signal sequence (fragment): signal sequence from the mouse immunoglobulin heavy chain variable region
    928..2001    +  CDS            CLN5: CLN5_HUMAN - Experimental evidence at protein level: Swiss-Prot protein existence level 1. Plays a role in influencing the retrograde trafficking of lysosomal sorting receptors SORT1 and IGF2R from the endosomes to the trans-Golgi network by controlling the recruitment of retromer complex to the endosomal membrane. Regulates the localization and activation of RAB7A which is required to recruit the retromer complex to the endosomal membrane (PubMed:22431521). From Homo sapiens (Human).
   2120..2254    +  polyA_signal   SV40 poly(A) signal: SV40 polyadenylation signal
   2323..2680    +  promoter       SV40 promoter: SV40 enhancer and early promoter
   2699..2853    +  CDS            lacZα (fragment): LacZα fragment of β-galactosidase; lacZ fragment
   2859..2910    -  misc_feature   bom (fragment): basis of mobility region from pBR322
   2929..3309    +  rep_origin     M13 ori (sequence partly withheld): M13 bacteriophage origin of replication; arrow indicates direction of (+) strand synthesis
   3385..3434    -  misc_feature   bom (fragment): basis of mobility region from pBR322
   3536..3571    -  CDS            rop (fragment): Rop protein, which maintains plasmids at low copy number; rop
   3666..3770    +  promoter       AmpR promoter: bla
   3771..4631    +  CDS            AmpR: β-lactamase; bla; confers resistance to ampicillin, carbenicillin, and related antibiotics
   4802..5390    +  rep_origin     ori: high-copy-number ColE1/pMB1/pBR322/pUC origin of replication
   5573..5665    +  CDS            lacI (fragment): lac repressor; lacI; The lac repressor binds to the lac operator to inhibit transcription in E. coli. This inhibition can be relieved by adding lactose or isopropyl-β-D-thiogalactopyranoside (IPTG).
   5678..5699    +  protein_bind   CAP binding site: CAP binding activates transcription in the presence of cAMP. E. coli catabolite activator protein
   5714..5744    +  promoter       lac promoter: promoter for the E. coli lac operon
   5752..5768    +  protein_bind   lac operator: The lac repressor binds to the lac operator to inhibit transcription in E. coli. This inhibition can be relieved by adding lactose or isopropyl-β-D-thiogalactopyranoside (IPTG). lac repressor encoded by lacI
