[The description below was written by a language model from this plasmid's Addgene catalogue record and pLannotate feature annotations shown in this document.]
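Description:
pRK5 BMPS BMPS-TEV-6xHis is a mammalian expression plasmid built on the pRK5 backbone (about 5.8 kb by full-sequence record) that encodes human CLN5, listed in the catalogue under the name BMPS, with a C-terminal TEV protease cleavage site followed by a 6xHis tag. The insert was introduced by Gibson cloning. In bacteria the plasmid is maintained at high copy through a ColE1/pUC-type origin and selected with ampicillin via the β-lactamase gene and its own promoter. An M13 phage origin is also present, along with backbone remnants such as fragments of lacZα, lacI, rop and bom and a lac promoter/operator region, none of which play a role in the payload.

Expression in mammalian cells is driven by the human cytomegalovirus immediate-early enhancer and promoter, followed by a fragment of CMV intron A, and terminated by an SV40 polyadenylation signal. An SP6 promoter sits just upstream of the coding region and could support in vitro transcription. The annotation detects a fragment of a mouse immunoglobulin heavy chain signal sequence immediately before the CLN5 open reading frame. This suggests the protein may be routed into the secretory pathway through a heterologous leader, although the catalogue entry does not mention it. The TEV site and His tag are not annotated separately in the feature table but are recorded in the catalogue fields. An SV40 enhancer/early promoter lies downstream of the cassette, with no mammalian selection marker annotated behind it. The tag arrangement is consistent with production of recombinant CLN5 in mammalian cells, purification by metal-affinity chromatography and optional tag removal with TEV protease, though the record does not state a specific purpose.
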