Addgene plasmid #204864: pRK5 BMPS BMPS-TEV-6xHis
Depositing lab: Monther Abu-Remaileh.
Backbone
  Vector backbone: pRK5
  Vector type: Mammalian Expression
Growth in bacteria
  Bacterial resistance: Ampicillin, 100 μg/mL
  Growth temperature: 37°C
  Growth strain: DH5alpha
  Copy number: High Copy
Gene/Insert
  Gene/Insert name: BMPS
  Species: H. sapiens (human)
  Entrez Gene: CLN5
  Tag / fusion protein: TEV, 6xHis (C terminal on insert)
  Cloning method: Gibson Cloning
Terms and licenses: Academic/Nonprofit Terms; Industry Terms: Not Available to Industry
How to cite: pRK5 BMPS BMPS-TEV-6xHis was a gift from Monther Abu-Remaileh (Addgene plasmid # 204864 ; http://n2t.net/addgene:204864 ; RRID:Addgene_204864)
