>Addgene plasmid #204864 | pRK5 BMPS BMPS-TEV-6xHis | depositor partial sequence | sequence record 398253 | insert
TCCCAGGTCCAACTGCACCTCGGTTCTATCGATTGAATTCACCATGGCTCAGGAGGTTGATACCGCACAA
GGAGCCGAGATGCGACGCGGTGCAGGAGCCGCCAGAGGCAGGGCGTCTTGGTGCTGGGCCCTTGCACTGC
TTTGGCTTGCCGTGGTGCCTGGGTGGTCACGGGTTAGCGGAATTCCCTCCCGGCGCCACTGGCCTGTGCC
ATATAAGCGGTTCGACTTTCGACCTAAGCCAGACCCTTATTGCCAAGCCAAATACACCTTCTGCCCCACC
GGCTCTCCCATTCCAGTGATGGAGGGGGACGATGATATCGAAGTGTTCAGGCTCCAGGCTCCAGTCTGGG
AATTCAAGTACGGAGACTTGCTGGGGCATCTCAAAATTATGCATGACGCGATCGGATTTCGGTCTACTCT
CACGGGAAAAAATTATACCATGGAATGGTATGAGCTCTTCCAACTCGGGAATTGCACTTTTCCTCATTTG
AGGCCAGAGATGGATGCACCCTTCTGGTGTAACCAAGGCGCTGCCTGCTTTTTCGAGGGAATAGACGATG
TGCATTGGAAGGAGAATGGGACATTGGTGCAGGTGGCTACCATTAGCGGCAATATGTTTAATCAGATGGC
TAAATGGGTGAAGCAGGACAACGAAACGGGTATTTACTATGAGACCTGGAACGTGAAAGCATCCCCTGAG
AAGGGCGCTGAGACATGGTTCGACTCTTATGACTGCAGCAAGTTCGTTCTCAGGACTTTCAATAAACTTG
CAGAGTTTGGGGCCGAGTTTAAGAACATCGAGACAAATTACACCCGCATATTCCTGTACTCAGGCGAGCC
CACATATCTGGGAAACGAGACGTCCGTATTTGGCCCAACAGGCAACAAGACGCTGGGCTTGGCCATCAAA
CGGTTCTATTATCCTTTCAAGCCCCATTTACCCACAAAGGAATTCCTGCTGTCTCTTCTCCAGATCTTTG
ATGCAGTGATCGTGCACAAGCAATTTTATTTGTTTTATAACTTTGAGTACTGGTTTCTGCCAATGAAGTT
CCCATTCATTAAAATTACATACGAGGAGATCCCTCTTCCGATCCGAAACAAGACCCTTAGCGGCCTCGGA
GGGGGAGGAAGTCTTCCAGAAACTGGAGAGAATCTGTACTTCCAGTCCCATCACCACCACCACCATTAGG
CGGCCGCTAAGTAAGTAAGGATCCCCAGCTTGGCCGCCA
